>Addgene plasmid #187922 | pcDNA3-PA-3x-FLAG-B/BRISBANE/60/2008 | addgene full sequence | sequence record 372987 | Addgene NGS Result
GACGGATCGGGAGATCTCCCGATCCCCTATGGTGCACTCTCAGTACAATCTGCTCTGATGCCGCATAGTT
AAGCCAGTATCTGCTCCCTGCTTGTGTGTTGGAGGTCGCTGAGTAGTGCGCGAGCAAAATTTAAGCTACA
ACAAGGCAAGGCTTGACCGACAATTGCATGAAGAATCTGCTTAGGGTTAGGCGTTTTGCGCTGCTTCGCG
ATGTACGGGCCAGATATACGCGTTGACATTGATTATTGACTAGTTATTAATAGTAATCAATTACGGGGTC
ATTAGTTCATAGCCCATATATGGAGTTCCGCGTTACATAACTTACGGTAAATGGCCCGCCTGGCTGACCG
CCCAACGACCCCCGCCCATTGACGTCAATAATGACGTATGTTCCCATAGTAACGCCAATAGGGACTTTCC
ATTGACGTCAATGGGTGGAGTATTTACGGTAAACTGCCCACTTGGCAGTACATCAAGTGTATCATATGCC
AAGTACGCCCCCTATTGACGTCAATGACGGTAAATGGCCCGCCTGGCATTATGCCCAGTACATGACCTTA
TGGGACTTTCCTACTTGGCAGTACATCTACGTATTAGTCATCGCTATTACCATGGTGATGCGGTTTTGGC
AGTACATCAATGGGCGTGGATAGCGGTTTGACTCACGGGGATTTCCAAGTCTCCACCCCATTGACGTCAA
TGGGAGTTTGTTTTGGCACCAAAATCAACGGGACTTTCCAAAATGTCGTAACAACTCCGCCCCATTGACG
CAAATGGGCGGTAGGCGTGTACGGTGGGAGGTCTATATAAGCAGAGCTCTCTGGCTAACTAGAGAACCCA
CTGCTTACTGGCTTATCGAAATTAATACGACTCACTATAGGGAGACCCAAGCTTGGTACCGAGCTCGGAT
CCACTAGTAACGGCCGCCAGTGTGCTGGAATTCACCATGGATACTTTTATTACAAGAAACTTCCAGACTA
CAATAATACAAAAGGCCAAAAACACAATGGCAGAATTTAGTGAAGATCCTGAATTGCAACCAGCAATGCT
ATTCAATATCTGCGTCCATCTAGAGGTTTGCTATGTAATAAGTGACATGAATTTTCTTGACGAAGAAGGA
AAAGCATATACAGCATTAGAAGGACAAGGGAAAGAACAAAACTTGAGACCACAATATGAAGTAATTGAGG
GAATGCCAAGAACCATAGCATGGATGGTCCAGAGATCCTTAGCTCAAGAGCATGGAATAGAGACTCCCAA
GTATCTGGCTGATTTGTTTGATTATAAAACCAAAAGATTTATAGAAGTTGGAATAACAAAGGGATTGGCT
GATGATTACTTTTGGAAAAAGAAAGAAAAGTTGGGAAATAGCATGGAACTGATGATATTCAGCTACAATC
AAGACTACTCGTTAAGTAATGAATCCTCATTGGATGAGGAAGGGAAAGGGAGAGTGCTAAGCAGACTCAC
AGAACTTCAGGCTGAATTAAGTCTGAAAAATTTATGGCAAGTTCTCATAGGAGAAGAAGATGTTGAAAAG
GGAATTGATTTTAAACTTGGACAAACAATATCTAGACTAAGGGATATATCTGTTCCAGCTGGTTTCTCCA
ATTTTGAAGGAATGAGGAGCTACATAGACAATATAGACCCAAAAGGAGCAATAGAGAGAAATCTAGCAAG
GATGTCTCCCTTAGTATCAGTCACACCTAAAAAGTTAACATGGGAGGACCTAAGACCAATAGGGCCTCAC
ATTTACGACCATGAGCTACCAGAAGTTCCATATAATGCCTTTCTTCTAATGTCTGATGAACTGGGATTGG
CCAATATGACTGAGGGAAAGTCCAAAAAACCGAAGACATTAGCCAAAGAATGTCTAGAAAAGTACTCAAC
ACTACGGGATCAAACTGACCCAATATTAATAATGAAAAGCGAAAAAGCTAACGAAAATTTCCTATGGAAG
CTTTGGAGAGACTGTGTAAATACAATAAGTAATGAGGAAACGAGTAACGAGTTACAGAAAACCAATTATG
CCAAATGGGCCACAGGGGATGGATTAACATACCAGAAAATAATGAAAGAAGTAGCAATAGATGACGAAAC
AATGTGCCAAGAAGAGCCTAAAATCCCTAACAAATGTAGAGTGGCTGCTTGGGTTCAAACAGAGATGAAT
CTATTGAGCACTCTGACAAGTAAAAGAGCTCTGGACCTACCAGAAATAGGGCCAGACATAGCACCCGTGG
AGCATGTAGGAAGTGAAAGAAGGAAATACTTTGTTAATGAAATCAACTACTGTAAGGCCTCTACAGTTAT
GATGAAGTATGTGCTTTTTCACACTTCATTGTTGAATGAAAGCAATGCCAGCATGGGAAAATACAAAGTA
ATACCAATAACCAATAGAGTAGTAAATGAAAAAGGAGAAAGTTTCGACATGCTTTACGGTCTGGCGGTTA
AAGGACAATCTCATCTGAGGGGAGATACTGATGTTGTAACAGTTGTAACTTTCGAATTTAGTAGTACAGA
TCCAAGAGTGGACTCAGGAAAGTGGCCAAAATATACTGTGTTTAGGATTGGCTCCCTATTTGTGAGTGGG
AGGGAAAAATCTGTGTACTTGTATTGCCGAGTGAATGGCACAAATAAGATCCAAATGAAATGGGGAATGG
AAGCTAGAAGATGTTTGCTTCAATCAATGCAACAAATGGAGGCAATTGTTGAACAGGAATCATCAATACA
AGGATATGACATGACCAAAGCCTGTTTCAAGGGAGACAGAGTAAATAGCCCCAAAACTTTCAGTATTGGA
ACTCAAGAAGGAAAACTAGTAAAAGGATCCTTTGGAAAAGCACTAAGAGTAATATTTACTAAATGCTTGA
TGCACTATGTATTTGGAAATGCCCAATTGGAGGGGTTTAGTGCCGAGTCTAGGAGACTTCTACTGTTGAT
TCAAGCATTAAAGGACAGAAAGGGCCCTTGGGTGTTCGACTTAGAGGGAATGTATTCTGGAATAGAAGAA
TGTATTAGCAACAACCCTTGGGTAATACAGAGTGTATACTGGTTCAATGAATGGTTGGGCTTTGAGAAGG
AGGGCAACAAGGTTCTCGAAAGTGTAGACGAGATTATGGACGAAGCGGCCGCCGACTACAAAGACCATGA
CGGTGATTATAAAGATCATGACATCGACTACAAGGATGACGATGACAAGTAGGCCGCTCGAGCATGCATC
TAGAGGGCCCTATTCTATAGTGTCACCTAAATGCTAGAGCTCGCTGATCAGCCTCGACTGTGCCTTCTAG
TTGCCAGCCATCTGTTGTTTGCCCCTCCCCCGTGCCTTCCTTGACCCTGGAAGGTGCCACTCCCACTGTC
CTTTCCTAATAAAATGAGGAAATTGCATCGCATTGTCTGAGTAGGTGTCATTCTATTCTGGGGGGTGGGG
TGGGGCAGGACAGCAAGGGGGAGGATTGGGAAGACAATAGCAGGCATGCTGGGGATGCGGTGGGCTCTAT
GGCTTCTGAGGCGGAAAGAACCAGCTGGGGCTCTAGGGGGTATCCCC
[124 nt withheld, positions 3548-3671]
C
[91 nt withheld, positions 3673-3763]
A
[49 nt withheld, positions 3765-3813]
CCTTTGACGTTGGAGTCCACGTTCTTT
[37 nt withheld, positions 3841-3877]
ACCCTATCTCGGTCTATTCTTTTGATTTATAAGGGATTTTGCCGATTTCGGCCTATTGGTTAAAAAATGA
GCTGATTTAACAAAAATTTAACGCGAATTAATTCTGTGGAATGTGTGTCAGTTAGGGTGTGGAAAGTCCC
CAGGCTCCCCAGCAGGCAGAAGTATGCAAAGCATGCATCTCAATTAGTCAGCAACCATAGTCCCGCCCCT
AACTCCGCCCATCCCGCCCCTAACTCCGCCCAGTTCCGCCCATTCTCCGCCCCATGGCTGACTAATTTTT
TTTATTTATGCAGAGGCCGAGGCCGCCTCTGCCTCTGAGCTATTCCAGAAGTAGTGAGGAGGCTTTTTTG
GAGGCCTAGGCTTTTGCAAAAAGCTCCCGGGAGCTTGTATATCCATTTTCGGATCTGATCAAGAGACAGG
ATGAGGATCGTTTCGCATGATTGAACAAGATGGATTGCACGCAGGTTCTCCGGCCGCTTGGGTGGAGAGG
CTATTCGGCTATGACTGGGCACAACAGACAATCGGCTGCTCTGATGCCGCCGTGTTCCGGCTGTCAGCGC
AGGGGCGCCCGGTTCTTTTTGTCAAGACCGACCTGTCCGGTGCCCTGAATGAACTGCAGGACGAGGCAGC
GCGGCTATCGTGGCTGGCCACGACGGGCGTTCCTTGCGCAGCTGTGCTCGACGTTGTCACTGAAGCGGGA
AGGGACTGGCTGCTATTGGGCGAAGTGCCGGGGCAGGATCTCCTGTCATCTCACCTTGCTCCTGCCGAGA
AAGTATCCATCATGGCTGATGCAATGCGGCGGCTGCATACGCTTGATCCGGCTACCTGCCCATTCGACCA
CCAAGCGAAACATCGCATCGAGCGAGCACGTACTCGGATGGAAGCCGGTCTTGTCGATCAGGATGATCTG
GACGAAGAGCATCAGGGGCTCGCGCCAGCCGAACTGTTCGCCAGGCTCAAGGCGCGCATGCCCGACGGCG
AGGATCTCGTCGTGACCCATGGCGATGCCTGCTTGCCGAATATCATGGTGGAAAATGGCCGCTTTTCTGG
ATTCATCGACTGTGGCCGGCTGGGTGTGGCGGACCGCTATCAGGACATAGCGTTGGCTACCCGTGATATT
GCTGAAGAGCTTGGCGGCGAATGGGCTGACCGCTTCCTCGTGCTTTACGGTATCGCCGCTCCCGATTCGC
AGCGCATCGCCTTCTATCGCCTTCTTGACGAGTTCTTCTGAGCGGGACTCTGGGGTTCGAAATGACCGAC
CAAGCGACGCCCAACCTGCCATCACGAGATTTCGATTCCACCGCCGCCTTCTATGAAAGGTTGGGCTTCG
GAATCGTTTTCCGGGACGCCGGCTGGATGATCCTCCAGCGCGGGGATCTCATGCTGGAGTTCTTCGCCCA
CCCCAACTTGTTTATTGCAGCTTATAATGGTTACAAATAAAGCAATAGCATCACAAATTTCACAAATAAA
GCATTTTTTTCACTGCATTCTAGTTGTGGTTTGTCCAAACTCATCAATGTATCTTATCATGTCTGTATAC
CGTCGACCTCTAGCTAGAGCTTGGCGTAATCATGGTCATAGCTGTTTCCTGTGTGAAATTGTTATCCGCT
CACAATTCCACACAACATACGAGCCGGAAGCATAAAGTGTAAAGCCTGGGGTGCCTAATGAGTGAGCTAA
CTCACATTAATTGCGTTGCGCTCACTGCCCGCTTTCCAGTCGGGAAACCTGTCGTGCCAGCTGCATTAAT
GAATCGGCCAACGCGCGGGGAGAGGCGGTTTGCGTATTGGGCGCTCTTCCGCTTCCTCGCTCACTGACTC
GCTGCGCTCGGTCGTTCGGCTGCGGCGAGCGGTATCAGCTCACTCAAAGGCGGTAATACGGTTATCCACA
GAATCAGGGGATAACGCAGGAAAGAACATGTGAGCAAAAGGCCAGCAAAAGGCCAGGAACCGTAAAAAGG
CCGCGTTGCTGGCGTTTTTCCATAGGCTCCGCCCCCCTGACGAGCATCACAAAAATCGACGCTCAAGTCA
GAGGTGGCGAAACCCGACAGGACTATAAAGATACCAGGCGTTTCCCCCTGGAAGCTCCCTCGTGCGCTCT
CCTGTTCCGACCCTGCCGCTTACCGGATACCTGTCCGCCTTTCTCCCTTCGGGAAGCGTGGCGCTTTCTC
ATAGCTCACGCTGTAGGTATCTCAGTTCGGTGTAGGTCGTTCGCTCCAAGCTGGGCTGTGTGCACGAACC
CCCCGTTCAGCCCGACCGCTGCGCCTTATCCGGTAACTATCGTCTTGAGTCCAACCCGGTAAGACACGAC
TTATCGCCACTGGCAGCAGCCACTGGTAACAGGATTAGCAGAGCGAGGTATGTAGGCGGTGCTACAGAGT
TCTTGAAGTGGTGGCCTAACTACGGCTACACTAGAAGAACAGTATTTGGTATCTGCGCTCTGCTGAAGCC
AGTTACCTTCGGAAAAAGAGTTGGTAGCTCTTGATCCGGCAAACAAACCACCGCTGGTAGCGGTGGTTTT
TTTGTTTGCAAGCAGCAGATTACGCGCAGAAAAAAAGGATCTCAAGAAGATCCTTTGATCTTTTCTACGG
GGTCTGACGCTCAGTGGAACGAAAACTCACGTTAAGGGATTTTGGTCATGAGATTATCAAAAAGGATCTT
CACCTAGATCCTTTTAAATTAAAAATGAAGTTTTAAATCAATCTAAAGTATATATGAGTAAACTTGGTCT
GACAGTTACCAATGCTTAATCAGTGAGGCACCTATCTCAGCGATCTGTCTATTTCGTTCATCCATAGTTG
CCTGACTCCCCGTCGTGTAGATAACTACGATACGGGAGGGCTTACCATCTGGCCCCAGTGCTGCAATGAT
ACCGCGAGACCCACGCTCACCGGCTCCAGATTTATCAGCAATAAACCAGCCAGCCGGAAGGGCCGAGCGC
AGAAGTGGTCCTGCAACTTTATCCGCCTCCATCCAGTCTATTAATTGTTGCCGGGAAGCTAGAGTAAGTA
GTTCGCCAGTTAATAGTTTGCGCAACGTTGTTGCCATTGCTACAGGCATCGTGGTGTCACGCTCGTCGTT
TGGTATGGCTTCATTCAGCTCCGGTTCCCAACGATCAAGGCGAGTTACATGATCCCCCATGTTGTGCAAA
AAAGCGGTTAGCTCCTTCGGTCCTCCGATCGTTGTCAGAAGTAAGTTGGCCGCAGTGTTATCACTCATGG
TTATGGCAGCACTGCATAATTCTCTTACTGTCATGCCATCCGTAAGATGCTTTTCTGTGACTGGTGAGTA
CTCAACCAAGTCATTCTGAGAATAGTGTATGCGGCGACCGAGTTGCTCTTGCCCGGCGTCAATACGGGAT
AATACCGCGCCACATAGCAGAACTTTAAAAGTGCTCATCATTGGAAAACGTTCTTCGGGGCGAAAACTCT
CAAGGATCTTACCGCTGTTGAGATCCAGTTCGATGTAACCCACTCGTGCACCCAACTGATCTTCAGCATC
TTTTACTTTCACCAGCGTTTCTGGGTGAGCAAAAACAGGAAGGCAAAATGCCGCAAAAAAGGGAATAAGG
GCGACACGGAAATGTTGAATACTCATACTCTTCCTTTTTCAATATTATTGAAGCATTTATCAGGGTTATT
GTCTCATGAGCGGATACATATTTGAATGTATTTAGAAAAATAAACAAATAGGGGTTCCGCGCACATTTCC
CCGAAAAGTGCCACCTGACGTC
Features (pLannotate 1.2.2; 22 found; start..end, strand, type, name):
     28..80      -  misc_feature   bom (fragment): basis of mobility region from pBR322
    235..614     +  enhancer       CMV enhancer: human cytomegalovirus immediate early enhancer
    615..818     +  promoter       CMV promoter: human cytomegalovirus (CMV) immediate early promoter
    814..847     +  LTR            5' LTR (truncated) (fragment): truncated 5' long terminal repeat (LTR) from HIV-1
    863..881     +  promoter       T7 promoter: promoter for bacteriophage T7 RNA polymerase
    947..3124    +  CDS            PA: PA_INBP9 - Experimental evidence at protein level: Swiss-Prot protein existence level 1. Plays an essential role in viral RNA transcription and replication by forming the heterotrimeric polymerase complex together with PB1 and PB2 subunits. The complex transcribes viral mRNAs by using a unique mechanism called cap-snatching. It consists in the hijacking and cleavage of host capped pre-mRNAs. These short capped RNAs are then used as primers for viral mRNAs. The PB2 subunit is responsible for the binding of the 5' cap of cellular pre-mRNAs which are subsequently cleaved after 10-13 nucleotides b
   3134..3199    +  CDS            3xFLAG: three tandem FLAG® epitope tags, followed by an enterokinase cleavage site
   3234..3252    -  promoter       SP6 promoter: promoter for bacteriophage SP6 RNA polymerase
   3278..3502    +  polyA_signal   bGH poly(A) signal: bovine growth hormone polyadenylation signal
   3506..3527    +  promoter       SV40 promoter (fragment): SV40 enhancer and early promoter
   3548..3976    +  rep_origin     f1 ori (sequence partly withheld): f1 bacteriophage origin of replication; arrow indicates direction of (+) strand synthesis
   4029..4239    +  promoter       SV40 promoter: SV40 early promoter
   4314..5105    +  CDS            neo: KKA2_KLEPN - Also known as kan, nptII. Experimental evidence at protein level: Swiss-Prot protein existence level 1. Resistance to kanamycin, neomycin, paromomycin, ribostamycin, butirosin and gentamicin B. From Klebsiella pneumoniae.
   5129..5287    +  CDS            ble (fragment): BLE_KLEPN - Experimental evidence at protein level: Swiss-Prot protein existence level 1. Binding protein with a strong affinity to the bleomycin family of antibiotics. Binds to CL990; an antimitotic-antibiotic compound. From Klebsiella pneumoniae.
   5282..5403    +  polyA_signal   SV40 poly(A) signal: SV40 polyadenylation signal
   5476..5492    -  protein_bind   lac operator: The lac repressor binds to the lac operator to inhibit transcription in E. coli. This inhibition can be relieved by adding lactose or isopropyl-β-D-thiogalactopyranoside (IPTG). lac repressor encoded by lacI
   5500..5530    -  promoter       lac promoter: promoter for the E. coli lac operon
   5545..5566    -  protein_bind   CAP binding site: CAP binding activates transcription in the presence of cAMP. E. coli catabolite activator protein
   5579..5671    -  CDS            lacI (fragment): lac repressor; lacI; The lac repressor binds to the lac operator to inhibit transcription in E. coli. This inhibition can be relieved by adding lactose or isopropyl-β-D-thiogalactopyranoside (IPTG).
   5854..6442    -  rep_origin     ori: high-copy-number ColE1/pMB1/pBR322/pUC origin of replication
   6613..7473    -  CDS            AmpR: β-lactamase; bla; confers resistance to ampicillin, carbenicillin, and related antibiotics
   7474..7578    -  promoter       AmpR promoter: bla
