[The description below was written by a language model from this plasmid's Addgene catalogue record and pLannotate feature annotations shown in this document.]
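Description:
pcDNA3-PA-3x-FLAG-B/BRISBANE/60/2008 is a mammalian expression plasmid built on the pcDNA3 backbone that produces the polymerase acidic (PA) subunit of influenza B/Brisbane/60/2008 virus with a C-terminal 3xFLAG epitope tag. The PA coding sequence was inserted between the EcoRI and NotI sites, both of which are retained, placing it downstream of the human cytomegalovirus immediate-early enhancer and promoter and in frame with a 3xFLAG sequence supplied by the backbone. Transcripts are terminated and polyadenylated by the bovine growth hormone poly(A) signal. T7 and SP6 phage promoters flank the cloning region. The short matches annotated as an HIV-1 LTR fragment, ble and lacI are most likely residual backbone sequence or annotation artefacts, not functional parts.

The plasmid is propagated in E. coli through a high-copy ColE1/pUC-type origin with ampicillin selection from the β-lactamase gene, and it also carries an f1 origin. For mammalian cells, an SV40 early promoter drives the neomycin phosphotransferase gene, followed by the SV40 poly(A) signal, allowing G418 selection of stable transfectants. The catalogue lists a total size of 7,682 bp, whereas the sequenced record that was annotated is 7,609 nt; the record does not explain this small discrepancy.

PA assembles with PB1 and PB2 into the heterotrimeric viral RNA polymerase that carries out transcription and replication of the viral genome. In line with the associated publication on an influenza B reporter assay, this construct is suited to supplying tagged PA in transfected cells, presumably alongside the other polymerase components, with the FLAG tag enabling detection or immunoprecipitation of the subunit.
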