Addgene plasmid #187922: pcDNA3-PA-3x-FLAG-B/BRISBANE/60/2008
Purpose: Expresses C terminal 3xFLAG tagged PA subunit of Influenza B/Brisbane/60/2008 virus polymerase in mammalian cells
Depositing lab: Arindam Mondal. Depositing organization: Indian Institute of Technology, Kharagpur. Publication: A Comprehensive Roadmap Towards the Generation of an Influenza B Reporter Assay Using a Single DNA Polymerase-Based Cloning of the Reporter RNA Construct. Kedia N, Banerjee S, Mondal A. Front Microbiol. 2022 May 25;13:868367. doi: 10.3389/fmicb.2022.868367. eCollection 2022. PubMed 35694292.
Backbone
  Vector backbone: pcDNA3
  Backbone size w/o insert (bp): 5426
  Total vector size (bp): 7682
  Selectable markers: Neomycin (select with G418)
Growth in bacteria
  Bacterial resistance: Ampicillin, 100 μg/mL
  Growth temperature: 37°C
  Growth strain: DH5alpha
  Growth instructions: Streak an ampicillin agar plate from the frozen glycerol stock. Grow bacterial culture from a single colony grown on the plate.
  Copy number: High Copy
Gene/Insert
  Gene/Insert name: polymerase acidic protein (alt name: PA)
  Species: B/Brisbane/60/2008
  Insert size (bp): 2256
  Promoter: CMV Promoter
  Tag / fusion protein: 3xFLAG (C terminal on backbone)
  Cloning method: Restriction Enzyme; 5′ cloning site EcoR1 (not destroyed); 3′ cloning site Not1 (not destroyed)
  Sequencing primers: 5′ CMV Forward; 3′ BGH Reverse
Terms and licenses: Academic/Nonprofit Terms; Industry Terms: Not Available to Industry
How to cite: pcDNA3-PA-3x-FLAG-B/BRISBANE/60/2008 was a gift from Arindam Mondal (Addgene plasmid # 187922 ; http://n2t.net/addgene:187922 ; RRID:Addgene_187922)
